>Addgene plasmid #29414 | pLenti6-DJ1-V5-L166P | addgene partial sequence | sequence record 34779 | 29414 with pBABE-3
TCATTACTAACCGGTACGCGTAGAATCGAGACCGAGGAGAGGGTTAGGGATAGGCTTACCTTCGAACCGC
GGGCCCTCTAGACTCGAGCCCTTGCTCGAAGCTCCAGTGGGTTTAAACTCAATGGTGATGGTGATGATGA
CCGGTACGCGTAGAATCGAGACCGAGGAGAGGGTTAGGGATAGGCTTACCTTCGAATGGGTGACCTCGAA
GCTCGCCCTTGTCTTTAAGAACAAGTGGAGCCTTCACTTGAGCCGCCACCTCCTTGCCATTCAGGGCTTC
AACAATTGCAGGCGCAAACTCGAAGCTGGTCCCAGGCCCCCGGCTTGTAAGAATCAGGCCGTCTTTTTCC
ACACGATTCTCAGAGTAGGTGTAATGACCTCCATTCATCATTTTGTCTTTAGCAAGAGGGTGTGTTGTAA
CTTTACTTCCAAAACCTATTTCATGAGCCAACAGAGCAGTAGGACCTGCACAGATGGCGGCTATCAGGCC
CTTCCGGTTTTCCTGCTCCTTCAGTATCTCCTTCACAGCAGCAGACTCAGATAAATTCTGTGCGCCCAGA
TTACCTCCTGGTAGAACCACCACATCATATGGTCCCTCTTTTTTTGCATCTTCAAGGCTGGCATCAGGAC
AAATGACCACATCACGGCTACACTGTACTGGGTCTTTTCCAGCCAGGCCTGCAACGGTGACCTTAATCCC
AGCTCGCCTCATGACA
