[The description below was written by a language model from this plasmid's Addgene catalogue record.]
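Description:
pLenti6-DJ1-V5-L166P is a lentiviral mammalian expression plasmid built on the commercial pLenti6/V5-DEST Gateway destination backbone (about 9 kb without insert). It is maintained in bacteria as a high-copy plasmid under ampicillin selection. The recorded host is a recombination-deficient strain of the kind generally used to keep the repeated long terminal repeat sequences of lentiviral vectors stable. No feature table accompanies the record, so individual elements such as the origin of replication, viral packaging sequences and any mammalian selection marker are not itemised here.

The insert is human DJ1 (PARK7) carrying a Leu166Pro substitution, introduced into the destination vector by Gateway recombination. The open reading frame is fused at its C terminus to a V5 epitope and, according to the record, also to a His tag, which allows the expressed protein to be detected or purified independently of the endogenous protein. The promoter is not explicitly stated, although the listing of a CMV forward sequencing primer suggests that the insert sits downstream of a CMV promoter. PARK7 is a gene linked to recessive early-onset Parkinson's disease, and L166P is a well-known disease-associated variant that is generally described as destabilising the protein.

The record does not state a specific purpose. The design suits either direct transfection or packaging into lentiviral particles for transduction of mammalian cells, giving expression of tagged mutant DJ-1, for instance to compare its behaviour with the wild-type protein.
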