Addgene plasmid #29414: pLenti6-DJ1-V5-L166P
Depositing lab: Mark Cookson. Depositing organization: National Institute on Aging (NIA).
Backbone
  Vector backbone: pLenti6/V5-DEST
  Backbone manufacturer: Invitrogen
  Backbone size w/o insert (bp): 9000
  Vector type: Mammalian Expression, Lentiviral
Growth in bacteria
  Bacterial resistance: Ampicillin, 100 μg/mL
  Growth temperature: 37°C
  Growth strain: Stbl3
  Copy number: High Copy
Gene/Insert
  Gene/Insert name: DJ1
  Species: H. sapiens (human)
  Mutation: Leu166Pro
  GenBank ID: AF021819
  Entrez Gene: PARK7 (a.k.a. DJ-1, DJ1, GATD2, HEL-S-67p)
  Tag / fusion protein: V5 (C terminal on insert); His (C terminal on insert)
  Cloning method: Gateway Cloning
  Sequencing primers: 5′ CMV-Fwd
Terms and licenses: Academic/Nonprofit Terms; Industry Terms: Not Available to Industry
How to cite: pLenti6-DJ1-V5-L166P was a gift from Mark Cookson (Addgene plasmid # 29414 ; http://n2t.net/addgene:29414 ; RRID:Addgene_29414)
